Addgene plasmid #183568: pKDR-EF1a.1
Purpose: One in a series of plasmids to titrate levels of expressed protein to levels of endogenous protein (attenuated EF1a promoter, Fig 3)
Depositing lab: Erik Dent. Depositing organization: University of Wisconsin, Madison. Publication: A Single Transcript Knockdown-Replacement Strategy Employing 5' UTR Secondary Structures to Precisely Titrate Rescue Protein Translation. Millette MM, Holland ED, Tenpas TJ, Dent EW. Front Genome Ed. 2022 Mar 28;4:803375. doi: 10.3389/fgeed.2022.803375. eCollection 2022. PubMed 35419562.
Backbone
  Vector backbone: pKDR
  Vector type: Mammalian Expression
Growth in bacteria
  Bacterial resistance: Ampicillin, 100 μg/mL
  Growth temperature: 37°C
  Growth strain: DH5alpha
  Copy number: High Copy
Gene/Insert
  Gene/Insert name: Attenuator Sequence 1
  Species: Other
  Promoter: EF1a
  Cloning method: Gibson Cloning
Terms and licenses: Academic/Nonprofit Terms; Industry Terms: Not Available to Industry
How to cite: pKDR-EF1a.1 was a gift from Erik Dent (Addgene plasmid # 183568 ; http://n2t.net/addgene:183568 ; RRID:Addgene_183568)
