[The description below was written by a language model from this plasmid's Addgene catalogue record and pLannotate feature annotations shown in this document.]
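Description:
pKDR-EF1a.1 is a 6.8 kb mammalian expression plasmid built on the pKDR ("knockdown-replacement") backbone. It belongs to a series designed to titrate the amount of an expressed protein down towards endogenous levels. It is propagated in E. coli from a high-copy ColE1/pUC-type origin under ampicillin selection (AmpR with its own bla promoter). The backbone also carries an SV40 origin, an SV40 poly(A) signal and remnants of lac regulatory elements. No mammalian selection marker is annotated.

The payload is a single transcription unit driven by the human EF-1α promoter. The annotated elements, in order, are mClover3 (green/yellow fluorescent protein), an EMCV IRES, mScarlet-I (red fluorescent protein), a miR-30a 3' flanking sequence, and a rabbit β-globin polyadenylation signal. The catalogued insert, "Attenuator Sequence 1", was introduced by Gibson cloning and does not appear as a separate feature. The title of the associated publication refers to 5' UTR secondary structures used to tune translation, so the attenuator presumably lies in the short gap between the promoter and the mClover3 start, although the record does not give its position.

In this layout, cap-dependent translation of mClover3 would be dampened by the attenuator, while IRES-driven mScarlet-I from the same mRNA could serve as an internal reference for transcript level. This reading is an inference rather than something the record states. The miR-30a flank suggests a miRNA-style hairpin context for the knockdown arm, but only the 3' flank is annotated and no shRNA target is recorded. The plasmid appears to serve as a fluorescent reporter for calibrating one attenuation step of the EF1a series.
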