Features (pLannotate 1.2.2; 20 found; start..end, strand, type, name):
      5..23      +  enhancer       CMV enhancer (fragment): human cytomegalovirus immediate early enhancer
     37..1218    +  promoter       EF-1α promoter: strong constitutive promoter for human elongation factor EF-1α
   1262..1978    +  CDS            mClover3: mClover3 is a basic (constitutively fluorescent) green/yellow fluorescent protein published in 2016, derived from Aequorea victoria. It is reported to be a rapidly-maturing monomer with high acid sensitivity.
   2123..2585    +  misc_feature   IRES: internal ribosome entry site (IRES) of the encephalomyocarditis virus (EMCV)
   2665..3357    +  CDS            mScarlet-I: mScarlet-I is a basic (constitutively fluorescent) red fluorescent protein published in 2016, derived from synthetic construct. It is reported to be a rapidly-maturing monomer with moderate acid sensitivity.
   3564..3690    +  ncRNA          3' miR-30a: sequence downstream of the 71-nt precursor of the human miR-30a microRNA (Zeng et al., 2002) miRNA
   3720..3759    +  promoter       PGK promoter (fragment): mouse phosphoglycerate kinase 1 promoter
   3765..3836    +  CDS            HBB (fragment): HBB_PONPY - Experimental evidence at transcript level: Swiss-Prot protein existence level 2. Involved in oxygen transport from the lung to the various peripheral tissues. From Pongo pygmaeus (Bornean orangutan).
   3907..3962    +  polyA_signal   β-globin poly(A) signal: rabbit β-globin polyadenylation signal (Gil and Proudfoot, 1987)
   4347..4363    -  protein_bind   lac operator: The lac repressor binds to the lac operator to inhibit transcription in E. coli. This inhibition can be relieved by adding lactose or isopropyl-β-D-thiogalactopyranoside (IPTG). lac repressor encoded by lacI
   4371..4401    -  promoter       lac promoter: promoter for the E. coli lac operon
   4416..4437    -  protein_bind   CAP binding site: CAP binding activates transcription in the presence of cAMP. E. coli catabolite activator protein
   4450..4489    -  CDS            lacI (fragment): lac repressor; lacI; The lac repressor binds to the lac operator to inhibit transcription in E. coli. This inhibition can be relieved by adding lactose or isopropyl-β-D-thiogalactopyranoside (IPTG).
   4496..4518    +  promoter       SV40 promoter (fragment): SV40 enhancer and early promoter
   4542..4677    +  rep_origin     SV40 ori: SV40 origin of replication
   4697..4831    +  polyA_signal   SV40 poly(A) signal: SV40 polyadenylation signal
   4833..4887    -  CDS            lacI (fragment): lac repressor; lacI; The lac repressor binds to the lac operator to inhibit transcription in E. coli. This inhibition can be relieved by adding lactose or isopropyl-β-D-thiogalactopyranoside (IPTG).
   5070..5658    -  rep_origin     ori: high-copy-number ColE1/pMB1/pBR322/pUC origin of replication
   5829..6689    -  CDS            AmpR: β-lactamase; bla; confers resistance to ampicillin, carbenicillin, and related antibiotics
   6690..6794    -  promoter       AmpR promoter: bla
>Addgene plasmid #183568 | pKDR-EF1a.1 | addgene full sequence | sequence record 365365 | Addgene NGS Result
GGTCGACATTGATTATTGACTAGATCATCGCGTGAGGCTCCGGTGCCCGTCAGTGGGCAGAGCGCACATC
GCCCACAGTCCCCGAGAAGTTGGGGGGAGGGGTCGGCAATTGAAGCGGTGCCTAGAGAAGGTGGCGCGGG
GTAAACTGGGAAAGTGATGTCGTGTACTGGCTCCGCCTTTTTCCCGAGGGTGGGGGAGAACCGTATATAA
GTGCAGTAGTCGCCGTGAACGTTCTTTTTCGCAACGGGTTTGCCGCCAGAACACAGGTAAGTGCCGTGTG
TGGTTCCCGCGGGCCTGGCCTCTTTACGGGTTATGGCCCTTGCGTGCCTTGAATTACTTCCACGCCCCTG
GCTGCAGTACGTGATTCTTGATCCCGAGCTTCGGGTTGGAAGTGGGTGGGAGAGTTCGAGGCCTTGCGCT
TAAGGAGCCCCTTCGCCTCGTGCTTGAGTTGAGGCCTGGCCTGGGCGCTGGGGCCGCCGCGTGCGAATCT
GGTGGCACCTTCGCGCCTGTCTCGCTGCTTTCGATAAGTCTCTAGCCATTTAAAATTTTTGATGACCTGC
TGCGACGCTTTTTTTCTGGCAAGATAGTCTTGTAAATGCGGGCCAAGATCTGCACACTGGTATTTCGGTT
TTTGGGGCCGCGGGCGGCGACGGGGCCCGTGCGTCCCAGCGCACATGTTCGGCGAGGCGGGGCCTGCGAG
CGCGGCCACCGAGAATCGGACGGGGGTAGTCTCAAGCTGGCCGGCCTGCTCTGGTGCCTGGCCTCGCGCC
GCCGTGTATCGCCCCGCCCTGGGCGGCAAGGCTGGCCCGGTCGGCACCAGTTGCGTGAGCGGAAAGATGG
CCGCTTCCCGGCCCTGCTGCAGGGAGCTCAAAATGGAGGACGCGGCGCTCGGGAGAGCGGGCGGGTGAGT
CACCCACACAAAGGAAAAGGGCCTTTCCGTCCTCAGCCGTCGCTTCATGTGACTCCACGGAGTACCGGGC
GCCGTCCAGGCACCTCGATTAGTTCTGCAGCTTTTGGAGTACGTCGTCTTTAGGTTGGGGGGAGGGGTTT
TATGCGATGGAGTTTCCCCACACTGAGTGGGTGGAGACTGAAGTTAGGCCAGCTTGGCACTTGATGTAAT
TCTCCTTGGAATTTGCCCTTTTTGAGTTTGGATCTTGGTTCATTCTCAAGCCTCAGACAGTGGTTCAAAG
TTTTTTTCTTCCATTTCAGGTGTCGTGAGGACCGGTCGGCCGCGTCCGTATACTCGGACGCGGCCGCCAC
CATGGTGAGCAAGGGCGAGGAGCTGTTCACCGGGGTGGTGCCCATCCTGGTCGAGCTGGACGGCGACGTA
AACGGCCACAAGTTCAGCGTCCGCGGCGAGGGCGAGGGCGATGCCACCAACGGCAAGCTGACCCTGAAGT
TCATCTGCACCACCGGCAAGCTGCCCGTGCCCTGGCCCACCCTCGTGACCACCTTCGGCTACGGCGTGGC
CTGCTTCAGCCGCTACCCCGACCACATGAAGCAGCACGACTTCTTCAAGTCCGCCATGCCCGAAGGCTAC
GTCCAGGAGCGCACCATCTCTTTCAAGGACGACGGTACCTACAAGACCCGCGCCGAGGTGAAGTTCGAGG
GCGACACCCTGGTGAACCGCATCGAGCTGAAGGGCATCGACTTCAAGGAGGACGGCAACATCCTGGGGCA
CAAGCTGGAGTACAACTTCAACAGCCACTACGTCTATATCACGGCCGACAAGCAGAAGAACTGCATCAAG
GCTAACTTCAAGATCCGCCACAACGTTGAGGACGGCAGCGTGCAGCTCGCCGACCACTACCAGCAGAACA
CCCCCATCGGCGACGGCCCCGTGCTGCTGCCCGACAACCACTACCTGAGCCATCAGTCCAAGCTGAGCAA
AGACCCCAACGAGAAGCGCGATCACATGGTCCTGCTGGAGTTCGTGACCGCCGCCGGGATTACACATGGC
ATGGACGAGCTGTACAAGTAGCCTGCAGGGTCACCTAAATAATTCCGCCCCCCCCTCTCCCTCCCCCCCC
CCTAACGTTACTGGCCGAAGCCGCTTGGAATAAGGCCGGTGTGCGTTTGTCTATATGTTATTTTCCACCA
TATTGCCGTCTTTTGGCAATGTGAGGGCCCGGAAACCTGGCCCTGTCTTCTTGACGAGCATTCCTAGGGG
TCTTTCCCCTCTCGCCAAAGGAATGCAAGGTCTGTTGAATGTCGTGAAGGAAGCAGTTCCTCTGGAAGCT
TCTTGAAGACAAACAACGTCTGTAGCGACCCTTTGCAGGCAGCGGAACCCCCCACCTGGCGACAGGTGCC
TCTGCGGCCAAAAGCCACGTGTATAAGATACACCTGCAAAGGCGGCACAACCCCAGTGCCACGTTGTGAG
TTGGATAGTTGTGGAAAGAGTCAAATGGCTCTCCTCAAGCGTATTCAACAAGGGGCTGAAGGATGCCCAG
AAGGTACCCCATTGTATGGGATCTGATCTGGGGCCTCGGTGCACATGCTTTACATGTGTTTAGTCGAGGT
TAAAAAAACGTCTAGGCCCCCCGAACCACGGGGACGTGGTTTTCCTTTGAAAAACACGATGATAATATGG
CCACAACCATGGGCTGCACCGTGAGCGCCGAGGACAAGGCGGCGGCCGAGCGCGGCTCTGGTTCCGGCAC
TAGTGTGAGTAAAGGAGAGGCCGTTATAAAAGAGTTCATGCGGTTCAAGGTACACATGGAGGGATCAATG
AACGGACACGAGTTCGAAATCGAAGGGGAAGGAGAGGGCAGGCCCTATGAGGGTACTCAGACCGCCAAAC
TCAAAGTGACAAAGGGAGGCCCTTTGCCTTTCTCTTGGGACATCTTGTCACCACAATTTATGTATGGCTC
CCGAGCATTTATAAAACACCCAGCAGACATACCCGATTACTACAAGCAGTCTTTCCCAGAAGGTTTTAAA
TGGGAAAGGGTCATGAACTTTGAGGATGGTGGTGCTGTGACGGTGACGCAGGATACTTCTTTGGAGGACG
GAACACTCATCTACAAGGTAAAGCTCAGGGGCACGAACTTCCCGCCGGACGGACCAGTCATGCAGAAAAA
GACTATGGGATGGGAGGCTTCCACCGAACGGTTGTATCCCGAGGACGGTGTTTTGAAGGGAGATATAAAA
ATGGCTCTTCGGCTGAAAGATGGAGGCAGATACTTGGCAGATTTTAAGACCACGTATAAGGCAAAAAAAC
CAGTGCAAATGCCGGGAGCATATAACGTTGACCGCAAACTGGACATCACCTCACATAACGAGGATTATAC
AGTAGTAGAACAGTACGAAAGAAGCGAAGGGAGGCACAGCACCGGGGGTATGGATGAGCTGTATAAGTGA
TAGGCATGCTGTTTGAATGAGGCTTCAGTACTTTACAGAATCGTTGCCTGCACATCTTGGAAACACTTGC
TGGGATTACTTCGACTTCTTAACCCAACAGAAGGCTCGAGAAGGTATATTGCTGTTGACAGTGAGCGCAC
TCTTTCTAGGAGGTTGTGATAGTGAAGCCACAGATGTATCACAACCTCCTAGAAAGAGTATGCCTACTGC
CTCGGACTTCAAGGGGCTAGAATTCGAGCAATTATCTTGTTTACTAAAACTGAATACCTTGCTATCTCTT
TGATACATTTTTACAAAGCTGAATTAAAATGGTATAAATTAAATCACTTTTTTCAATTGACGCGTGATCT
AATTCTACCGGGTAGGGGAGGCGCTTTTCCCAAGGCAGTCTGGAGCATGGCCGCACTCCTCAGGTGCAGG
CTGCCTATCAGAAGGTGGTGGCTGGTGTGGCCAATGCCCTGGCTCACAAATACCACTGAGATCTTTTTCC
CTCTGCCAAAAATTATGGGGACATCATGAAGCCCCTTGAGCATCTGACTTCTGGCTAATAAAGGAAATTT
ATTTTCATTGCAATAGTGTGTTGGAATTTTTTGTGTCTCTCACTCGGAAGGACATATGGGAGGGCAAATC
ATTTAAAACATCAGAATGAGTATTTGGTTTAGAGTTTGGCAACATATGCCCATATGCTGGCTGCCATGAA
CAAAGGTTGGCTATAAAGAGGTCATCAGTATATGAAACAGCCCCCTGCTGTCCATTCCTTATTCCATAGA
AAAGCCTTGACTTGAGGTTAGATTTTTTTTATATTTTGTTTTGTGTTATTTTTTTCTTTAACATCCCTAA
AATTTTCCTTACATGTTTTACTAGCCAGATTTTTCCTCCTCTCCTGACTACTCCCAGTCATAGCTGTCCC
TCTTCTCTTATGGAGATCCCTCGACCTGCAGCCCAAGCTTGGCGTAATCATGGTCATAGCTGTTTCCTGT
GTGAAATTGTTATCCGCTCACAATTCCACACAACATACGAGCCGGAAGCATAAAGTGTAAAGCCTGGGGT
GCCTAATGAGTGAGCTAACTCACATTAATTGCGTTGCGCTCACTGCCCGCTTTCCAGTCGGGAAACCTGT
CGTGCCAGCGGATCCGCATCTCAATTAGTCAGCAACCATAGTCCCGCCCCTAACTCCGCCCATCCCGCCC
CTAACTCCGCCCAGTTCCGCCCATTCTCCGCCCCATGGCTGACTAATTTTTTTTATTTATGCAGAGGCCG
AGGCCGCCTCGGCCTCTGAGCTATTCCAGAAGTAGTGAGGAGGCTTTTTTGGAGGCCTAGGCTTTTGCAA
AAAGCTAACTTGTTTATTGCAGCTTATAATGGTTACAAATAAAGCAATAGCATCACAAATTTCACAAATA
AAGCATTTTTTTCACTGCATTCTAGTTGTGGTTTGTCCAAACTCATCAATGTATCTTATCATGTCTGGAT
CCGCTGCATTAATGAATCGGCCAACGCGCGGGGAGAGGCGGTTTGCGTATTGGGCGCTCTTCCGCTTCCT
CGCTCACTGACTCGCTGCGCTCGGTCGTTCGGCTGCGGCGAGCGGTATCAGCTCACTCAAAGGCGGTAAT
ACGGTTATCCACAGAATCAGGGGATAACGCAGGAAAGAACATGTGAGCAAAAGGCCAGCAAAAGGCCAGG
AACCGTAAAAAGGCCGCGTTGCTGGCGTTTTTCCATAGGCTCCGCCCCCCTGACGAGCATCACAAAAATC
GACGCTCAAGTCAGAGGTGGCGAAACCCGACAGGACTATAAAGATACCAGGCGTTTCCCCCTGGAAGCTC
CCTCGTGCGCTCTCCTGTTCCGACCCTGCCGCTTACCGGATACCTGTCCGCCTTTCTCCCTTCGGGAAGC
GTGGCGCTTTCTCATAGCTCACGCTGTAGGTATCTCAGTTCGGTGTAGGTCGTTCGCTCCAAGCTGGGCT
GTGTGCACGAACCCCCCGTTCAGCCCGACCGCTGCGCCTTATCCGGTAACTATCGTCTTGAGTCCAACCC
GGTAAGACACGACTTATCGCCACTGGCAGCAGCCACTGGTAACAGGATTAGCAGAGCGAGGTATGTAGGC
GGTGCTACAGAGTTCTTGAAGTGGTGGCCTAACTACGGCTACACTAGAAGAACAGTATTTGGTATCTGCG
CTCTGCTGAAGCCAGTTACCTTCGGAAAAAGAGTTGGTAGCTCTTGATCCGGCAAACAAACCACCGCTGG
TAGCGGTGGTTTTTTTGTTTGCAAGCAGCAGATTACGCGCAGAAAAAAAGGATCTCAAGAAGATCCTTTG
ATCTTTTCTACGGGGTCTGACGCTCAGTGGAACGAAAACTCACGTTAAGGGATTTTGGTCATGAGATTAT
CAAAAAGGATCTTCACCTAGATCCTTTTAAATTAAAAATGAAGTTTTAAATCAATCTAAAGTATATATGA
GTAAACTTGGTCTGACAGTTACCAATGCTTAATCAGTGAGGCACCTATCTCAGCGATCTGTCTATTTCGT
TCATCCATAGTTGCCTGACTCCCCGTCGTGTAGATAACTACGATACGGGAGGGCTTACCATCTGGCCCCA
GTGCTGCAATGATACCGCGAGACCCACGCTCACCGGCTCCAGATTTATCAGCAATAAACCAGCCAGCCGG
AAGGGCCGAGCGCAGAAGTGGTCCTGCAACTTTATCCGCCTCCATCCAGTCTATTAATTGTTGCCGGGAA
GCTAGAGTAAGTAGTTCGCCAGTTAATAGTTTGCGCAACGTTGTTGCCATTGCTACAGGCATCGTGGTGT
CACGCTCGTCGTTTGGTATGGCTTCATTCAGCTCCGGTTCCCAACGATCAAGGCGAGTTACATGATCCCC
CATGTTGTGCAAAAAAGCGGTTAGCTCCTTCGGTCCTCCGATCGTTGTCAGAAGTAAGTTGGCCGCAGTG
TTATCACTCATGGTTATGGCAGCACTGCATAATTCTCTTACTGTCATGCCATCCGTAAGATGCTTTTCTG
TGACTGGTGAGTACTCAACCAAGTCATTCTGAGAATAGTGTATGCGGCGACCGAGTTGCTCTTGCCCGGC
GTCAATACGGGATAATACCGCGCCACATAGCAGAACTTTAAAAGTGCTCATCATTGGAAAACGTTCTTCG
GGGCGAAAACTCTCAAGGATCTTACCGCTGTTGAGATCCAGTTCGATGTAACCCACTCGTGCACCCAACT
GATCTTCAGCATCTTTTACTTTCACCAGCGTTTCTGGGTGAGCAAAAACAGGAAGGCAAAATGCCGCAAA
AAAGGGAATAAGGGCGACACGGAAATGTTGAATACTCATACTCTTCCTTTTTCAATATTATTGAAGCATT
TATCAGGGTTATTGTCTCATGAGCGGATACATATTTGAATGTATTTAGAAAAATAAACAAATAGGGGTTC
CGCGCACATTTCCCCGAAAAGTGCCACCTG
